>Addgene plasmid #87565 | pBW751_pCAG-PV5 | depositor full sequence | sequence record 173398 | pBW751_pCAG-PV5 sequence 4947 bps
TTACCAATGCTTAATCAGTGAGGCACCTATCTCAGCGATCTGTCTATTTCGTTCATCCATAGTTGCCTGA
CTCCCCGTCGTGTAGATAACTACGATACGGGAGGGCTTACCATCTGGCCCCAGTGCTGCAATGATACCGC
GAGACCCACGCTCACCGGCTCCAGATTTATCAGCAATAAACCAGCCAGCCGGAAGGGCCGAGCGCAGAAG
TGGTCCTGCAACTTTATCCGCCTCCATCCAGTCTATTAATTGTTGCCGGGAAGCTAGAGTAAGTAGTTCG
CCAGTTAATAGTTTGCGCAACGTTGTTGCCATTGCTACAGGCATCGTGGTGTCACGCTCGTCGTTTGGTA
TGGCTTCATTCAGCTCCGGTTCCCAACGATCAAGGCGAGTTACATGATCCCCCATGTTGTGCAAAAAAGC
GGTTAGCTCCTTCGGTCCTCCGATCGTTGTCAGAAGTAAGTTGGCCGCAGTGTTATCACTCATGGTTATG
GCAGCACTGCATAATTCTCTTACTGTCATGCCATCCGTAAGATGCTTTTCTGTGACTGGTGAGTACTCAA
CCAAGTCATTCTGAGAATAGTGTATGCGGCGACCGAGTTGCTCTTGCCCGGCGTCAATACGGGATAATAC
CGCGCCACATAGCAGAACTTTAAAAGTGCTCATCATTGGAAAACGTTCTTCGGGGCGAAAACTCTCAAGG
ATCTTACCGCTGTTGAGATCCAGTTCGATGTAACCCACTCGTGCACCCAACTGATCTTCAGCATCTTTTA
CTTTCACCAGCGTTTCTGGGTGAGCAAAAACAGGAAGGCAAAATGCCGCAAAAAAGGGAATAAGGGCGAC
ACGGAAATGTTGAATACTCATACTCTTCCTTTTTCAATATTATTGAAGCATTTATCAGGGTTATTGTCTC
ATGAGCGGATACATATTTGAATGTATTTAGAAAAATAAACAAATAGGGGTTCCGCGCACATTTCCCCGAA
AAGTGCCACCTGGGTCGACATTGATTATTGACTAGTTATTAATAGTAATCAATTACGGGGTCATTAGTTC
ATAGCCCATATATGGAGTTCCGCGTTACATAACTTACGGTAAATGGCCCGCCTGGCTGACCGCCCAACGA
CCCCCGCCCATTGACGTCAATAATGACGTATGTTCCCATAGTAACGCCAATAGGGACTTTCCATTGACGT
CAATGGGTGGAGTATTTACGGTAAACTGCCCACTTGGCAGTACATCAAGTGTATCATATGCCAAGTACGC
CCCCTATTGACGTCAATGACGGTAAATGGCCCGCCTGGCATTATGCCCAGTACATGACCTTATGGGACTT
TCCTACTTGGCAGTACATCTACGTATTAGTCATCGCTATTACCATGGTCGAGGTGAGCCCCACGTTCTGC
TTCACTCTCCCCATCTCCCCCCCCTCCCCACCCCCAATTTTGTATTTATTTATTTTTTAATTATTTTGTG
CAGCGATGGGGGCGGGGGGGGGGGGGGCGCGCGCCAGGCGGGGCGGGGCGGGGCGAGGGGCGGGGCGGGG
CGAGGCGGAAAGGTGCGGCGGCAGCCAATCAGAGCGGCGCGCTCCGAAAGTTTCCTTTTATGGCGAGGCG
GCGGCGGCGGCGGCCCTATAAAAAGCGAAGCGCGCGGCGGGCGGGAGTCGCTGCGTTGCCTTCGCCCCGT
GCCCCGCTCCGCGCCGCCTCGCGCCGCCCGCCCCGGCTCTGACTGACCGCGTTACTCCCACAGGTGAGCG
GGCGGGACGGCCCTTCTCCTCCGGGCTGTAATTAGCGCTTGGTTTAATGACGGCTCGTTTCTTTTCTGTG
GCTGCGTGAAAGCCTTAAAGGGCTCCGGGAGGGCCCTTTGTGCGGGGGGGAGCGGCTCGGGGGGTGCGTG
CGTGTGTGTGTGCGTGGGGAGCGCCGCGTGCGGCTCCGCGCTGCCCGGCGGCTGTGAGCGCTGCGGGCGC
GGCGCGGGGCTTTGTGCGCTCCGCAGTGTGCGCGAGGGGAGCGCGGCCGGGGGCGGTGCCCCGCGGTGCG
GGGGGGGCTGCGAGGGGAACAAAGGCTGCGTGCGGGGTGTGTGCGTGGGGGGGTGAGCAGGGGGTGTGGG
CGCGGCGGTCGGGCTGTAACCCCCCCCTGCACCCCCCTCCCCGAGTTGCTGAGCACGGCCCGGCTTCGGG
TGCGGGGCTCCGTACGGGGCGTGGCGCGGGGCTCGCCGTGCCGGGCGGGGGGTGGCGGCAGGTGGGGGTG
CCGGGCGGGGCGGGGCCGCCTCGGGCCGGGGAGGGCTCGGGGGAGGGGCGCGGCGGCCCCCGGAGCGCCG
GCGGCTGTCGAGGCGCGGCGAGCCGCAGCCATTGCCTTTTATGGTAATCGTGCGAGAGGGCGCAGGGACT
TCCTTTGTCCCAAATCTGTGCGGAGCCGAAATCTGGGAGGCGCCGCCGCACCCCCTCTAGCGGGCGCGGG
GCGAAGCGGTGCGGCGCCGGCAGGAAGGAAATGGGCGGGGAGGGCCTTCGTGCGTCGCCGCGCCGCCGTC
CCCTTCTCCCTCTCCAGCCTCGGGGCTGTCCGCGGGGGGACGGCTGCCTTCGGGGGGGACGGGGCAGGGC
GGGGTTCGGCTTCTGGCGTGTGACCGGCGGCTCTAGAGCCTCTGCTAACCATGTTCATGCCTTCTTCTTT
TTCCTACAGCTCCTGGGCAACGTGCTGGTTATTGTGCTGTCTCATCATTTTGGCAAAGAATTGATTAATT
CGAGCGAAGGCGCGCCGAGCCAACTCCCTTTACAACCTCACTCAAGTCCGTTAGAGGCACGCGTAAGTCT
ACGGTACCCTCGTTCGCTGCCACCTAAGAATACTCTACGGTCACATACGCGGCCGCCCAGGATACATAGA
TTACCACAACTCCGAGCCCTTCCACCGCTAGCGCACTCCTCAGGTGCAGGCTGCCTATCAGAAGGTGGTG
GCTGGTGTGGCCAATGCCCTGGCTCACAAATACCACTGAGATCTTTTTCCCTCTGCCAAAAATTATGGGG
ACATCATGAAGCCCCTTGAGCATCTGACTTCTGGCTAATAAAGGAAATTTATTTTCATTGCAATAGTGTG
TTGGAATTTTTTGTGTCTCTCACTCGGAAGGACATATGGGAGGGCAAATCATTTAAAACATCAGAATGAG
TATTTGGTTTAGAGTTTGGCAACATATGCCCATATGCTGGCTGCCATGAACAAAGGTTGGCTATAAAGAG
GTCATCAGTATATGAAACAGCCCCCTGCTGTCCATTCCTTATTCCATAGAAAAGCCTTGACTTGAGGTTA
GATTTTTTTTATATTTTGTTTTGTGTTATTTTTTTCTTTAACATCCCTAAAATTTTCCTTACATGTTTTA
CTAGCCAGATTTTTCCTCCTCTCCTGACTACTCCCAGTCATAGCTGTCCCTCTTCTCTTATGGAGATCCC
TCGACCTGCAGCCCAAGCTTGGCGTAATCATGGTCATAGCTGTTTCCTGTGTGAAATTGTTATCCGCTCA
CAATTCCACACAACATACGAGCCGGAAGCATAAAGTGTAAAGCCTGGGGTGCCTAATGAGTGAGCTAACT
CACATTAATTGCGTTGCGCTCACTGCCCGCTTTCCAGTCGGGAAACCTGTCGTGCCAGCGGATCCGCATC
TCAATTAGTCAGCAACCATAGTCCCGCCCCTAACTCCGCCCAGTTCCGCCCATTCTCCGCCCCATGGCTG
ACTAATTTTTTTTATTTATGCAGAGGCCGAGGCCGCCTCGGCCTCTGAGCTATTCCAGAAGTAGTGAGGA
GGCTTTTTTGGAGGCCTAGGCTTTTGCAAAAAGCTAACTTGTTTATTGCAGCTTATAATGGTTACAAATA
AAGCAATAGCATCACAAATTTCACAAATAAAGCATTTTTTTCACTGCATTCTAGTTGTGGTTTGTCCAAA
CTCATCAATGTATCTTATCATGTCTGGATCCGCTGCATTAATGAATCGGCCAACGCGCGGGGAGAGGCGG
TTTGCGTATTGGGCGCTCTTCCGCTTCCTCGCTCACTGACTCGCTGCGCTCGGTCGTTCGGCTGCGGCGA
GCGGTATCAGCTCACTCAAAGGCGGTAATACGGTTATCCACAGAATCAGGGGATAACGCAGGAAAGAACA
TGTGAGCAAAAGGCCAGCAAAAGGCCAGGAACCGTAAAAAGGCCGCGTTGCTGGCGTTTTTCCATAGGCT
CCGCCCCCCTGACGAGCATCACAAAAATCGACGCTCAAGTCAGAGGTGGCGAAACCCGACAGGACTATAA
AGATACCAGGCGTTTCCCCCTGGAAGCTCCCTCGTGCGCTCTCCTGTTCCGACCCTGCCGCTTACCGGAT
ACCTGTCCGCCTTTCTCCCTTCGGGAAGCGTGGCGCTTTCTCATAGCTCACGCTGTAGGTATCTCAGTTC
GGTGTAGGTCGTTCGCTCCAAGCTGGGCTGTGTGCACGAACCCCCCGTTCAGCCCGACCGCTGCGCCTTA
TCCGGTAACTATCGTCTTGAGTCCAACCCGGTAAGACACGACTTATCGCCACTGGCAGCAGCCACTGGTA
ACAGGATTAGCAGAGCGAGGTATGTAGGCGGTGCTACAGAGTTCTTGAAGTGGTGGCCTAACTACGGCTA
CACTAGAAGAACAGTATTTGGTATCTGCGCTCTGCTGAAGCCAGTTACCTTCGGAAAAAGAGTTGGTAGC
TCTTGATCCGGCAAACAAACCACCGCTGGTAGCGGTGGTTTTTTTGTTTGCAAGCAGCAGATTACGCGCA
GAAAAAAAGGATCTCAAGAAGATCCTTTGATCTTTTCTACGGGGTCTGACGCTCAGTGGAACGAAAACTC
ACGTTAAGGGATTTTGGTCATGAGATTATCAAAAAGGATCTTCACCTAGATCCTTTTAAATTAAAAATGA
AGTTTTAAATCAATCTAAAGTATATATGAGTAAACTTGGTCTGACAG
Features (pLannotate 1.2.2; 16 found; start..end, strand, type, name):
      1..861     -  CDS            AmpR: β-lactamase; bla; confers resistance to ampicillin, carbenicillin, and related antibiotics
    862..966     -  promoter       AmpR promoter: bla
    997..1376    +  enhancer       CMV enhancer: human cytomegalovirus immediate early enhancer
   1378..1653    +  promoter       chicken β-actin promoter: No description available
   1654..2669    +  intron         chimeric intron: chimera between introns from chicken β-actin and rabbit β-globin
   2905..2976    +  CDS            HBB (fragment): HBB_PONPY - Experimental evidence at transcript level: Swiss-Prot protein existence level 2. Involved in oxygen transport from the lung to the various peripheral tissues. From Pongo pygmaeus (Bornean orangutan).
   3047..3102    +  polyA_signal   β-globin poly(A) signal: rabbit β-globin polyadenylation signal (Gil and Proudfoot, 1987)
   3487..3503    -  protein_bind   lac operator: The lac repressor binds to the lac operator to inhibit transcription in E. coli. This inhibition can be relieved by adding lactose or isopropyl-β-D-thiogalactopyranoside (IPTG). lac repressor encoded by lacI
   3511..3541    -  promoter       lac promoter: promoter for the E. coli lac operon
   3556..3577    -  protein_bind   CAP binding site: CAP binding activates transcription in the presence of cAMP. E. coli catabolite activator protein
   3590..3629    -  CDS            lacI (fragment): lac repressor; lacI; The lac repressor binds to the lac operator to inhibit transcription in E. coli. This inhibition can be relieved by adding lactose or isopropyl-β-D-thiogalactopyranoside (IPTG).
   3636..3658    +  promoter       SV40 promoter (fragment): SV40 enhancer and early promoter
   3662..3796    +  rep_origin     SV40 ori: SV40 origin of replication
   3816..3950    +  polyA_signal   SV40 poly(A) signal: SV40 polyadenylation signal
   3952..4006    -  CDS            lacI (fragment): lac repressor; lacI; The lac repressor binds to the lac operator to inhibit transcription in E. coli. This inhibition can be relieved by adding lactose or isopropyl-β-D-thiogalactopyranoside (IPTG).
   4189..4777    -  rep_origin     ori: high-copy-number ColE1/pMB1/pBR322/pUC origin of replication
