[The description below was written by a language model from this plasmid's Addgene catalogue record and pLannotate feature annotations shown in this document.]
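Description:
pBW751_pCAG-PV5 is a 4,947 bp empty-backbone mammalian expression vector built on pCAGGS and catalogued for mammalian expression and synthetic biology. It was deposited alongside work on large-scale design of multi-input, multi-output genetic circuits in mammalian cells. The record describes it only as a "simple PV5" and does not explain what PV5 stands for. No insert is listed. In bacteria the plasmid replicates from a high-copy ColE1/pUC-type origin and is selected with ampicillin through a β-lactamase gene driven by its own bla promoter.

The expression unit is the composite CAG promoter: the human cytomegalovirus immediate-early enhancer, the chicken β-actin promoter, and a chimeric chicken β-actin/rabbit β-globin intron. Together these drive strong constitutive transcription in a wide range of mammalian cell types. Downstream is a stretch of a few hundred bases with no annotated features, presumably where a cloning site lies, though the record does not describe one. It is followed by a short fragment annotated by homology as β-globin coding sequence and then the rabbit β-globin polyadenylation signal. The β-globin fragment most likely reflects the 3′ globin sequence carried in pCAGGS rather than an expressed gene.

The remaining annotations are backbone remnants: a lac promoter, operator and CAP binding site, small lacI fragments, a partial SV40 promoter, an SV40 polyadenylation signal, and an SV40 origin. The SV40 origin can support episomal replication in cells expressing large T antigen. No mammalian selection marker, reporter or recombinase site is annotated. The plasmid appears to serve as a parental vector into which circuit components or genes of interest are cloned for transient expression under CAG control.
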