Addgene plasmid #87565: pBW751_pCAG-PV5
Purpose: (Empty Backbone) Simple PV5
Depositing lab: Wilson Wong. Depositing organization: Boston University Main Campus. Publication: Large-scale design of robust genetic circuits with multiple inputs and outputs for mammalian cells. Weinberg BH, Pham NT, Caraballo LD, Lozanoski T, Engel A, Bhatia S, Wong WW. Nat Biotechnol. 2017 Mar 27. doi: 10.1038/nbt.3805. PubMed 28346402.
Backbone
  Vector backbone: pCAGGS
  Vector type: Mammalian Expression, Synthetic Biology
Growth in bacteria
  Bacterial resistance: Ampicillin, 100 μg/mL
  Growth temperature: 37°C
  Growth strain: NEB Stable
  Copy number: High Copy
Terms and licenses: Academic/Nonprofit Terms; Industry Terms: Not Available to Industry
How to cite: pBW751_pCAG-PV5 was a gift from Wilson Wong (Addgene plasmid # 87565 ; http://n2t.net/addgene:87565 ; RRID:Addgene_87565)
