>Addgene plasmid #87565 | pBW751_pCAG-PV5 | addgene partial sequence | sequence record 177049 | Addgene Partial NGS Result
TGCACCCCCCTCCCCGAGTTGCTGAGCACGGCCCGGCTTCGGGTGCGGGGCTCCGTACGGGGCGTGGCGC
GGGGCTCGCCGTGCCGGGCGGGGGGTGGCGGCAGGTGGGGGTGCCGGGCGGGGCGGGGCCGCCTCGGGCC
GGGGAGGGCTCGGGGGAGGGGCGCGGCGGCCCCCGGAGCGCCGGCGGCTGTCGAGGCGCGGCGAGCCGCA
GCCATTGCCTTTTATGGTAATCGTGCGAGAGGGCGCAGGGACTTCCTTTGTCCCAAATCTGTGCGGAGCC
GAAATCTGGGAGGCGCCGCCGCACCCCCTCTAGCGGGCGCGGGGCGAAGCGGTGCGGCGCCGGCAGGAAG
GAAATGGGCGGGGAGGGCCTTCGTGCGTCGCCGCGCCGCCGTCCCCTTCTCCCTCTCCAGCCTCGGGGCT
GTCCGCGGGGGGACGGCTGCCTTCGGGGGGGACGGGGCAGGGCGGGGTTCGGCTTCTGGCGTGTGACCGG
CGGCTCTAGAGCCTCTGCTAACCATGTTCATGCCTTCTTCTTTTTCCTACAGCTCCTGGGCAACGTGCTG
GTTATTGTGCTGTCTCATCATTTTGGCAAAGAATTGATTAATTCGAGCGAAGGCGCGCCGAGCCAACTCC
CTTTACAACCTCACTCAAGTCCGTTAGAGGCACGCGTAAGTCTACGGTACCCTCGTTCGCTGCCACCTAA
GAATACTCTACGGTCACATACGCGGCCGCCCAGGATACATAGATTACCACAACTCCGAGCCCTTCCACCG
CTAGCGCACTCCTCAGGTGCAGGCTGCCTATCAGAAGGTGGTGGCTGGTGTGGCCAATGCCCTGGCTCAC
AAATACCACTGAGATCTTTTTCCCTCTGCCAAAAATTATGGGGACATCATGAAGCCCCTTGAGCATCTGA
CTTCTGGCTAATAAAGGAAATTTATTTTCATTGCAATAGTGTGTTGGAATTTTTTGTGTCTCTCACTCGG
AAGGACATATGGGAGGGCAAATCATTTAAAACATCAGAATGAGTATTTGGTTTAGAGTTTGGCAACATAT
GCCCATATGCTGGCTGCCATGAACAAAGGTTGGCTATAAAGAGGTCATCAGTATATGAAACAGCCCCCTG
CTGTCCATTCCTTATTCCATAGAAAAGCCTTGACTTGAGGTTAGATTTTTTTTATATTTTGTTTTGTGTT
ATTTTTTTCTTTAACATCCCTAAAATTTTCCTTACATGTTTTACTAGCCAGATTTTTCCTCCTCTCCTGA
CTACTCCCAGTCATAGCTGTCCCTCTTCTCTTATGGAGATCCCTCGACCTGCAGCCCAAGCTTGGCGTAA
TCATGGTCATAGCTGTTTCCTGTGTGAAATTGTTATCCGCTCACAATTCCACACAACATACGAGCCGGAA
GCATAAAGTGTAAAGCCTGGGGTGCCTAATGAGTGAGCTAACTCACATTAATTGCGTTGCGCTCACTGCC
CGCTTTCCAGTCGGGAAACCTGTCGTGCCAGCGGATCCGCATCTCAATTAGTCAGCAACCATAGTCCCGC
CCCTAACTCCGCCCAGTTCCGCCCATTCTCCGCCCCATGGCTGACTAATTTTTTTTATTTATGCAGAGGC
CGAGGCCGCCTCGGCCTCTGAGCTATTCCAGAAGTAGTGAGGAGGCTTTTTTGGAGGCCTAGGCTTTTGC
AAAAAGCTAACTTGTTTATTGCAGCTTATAATGGTTACAAATAAAGCAATAGCATCACAAATTTCACAAA
TAAAGCATTTTTTTCACTGCATTCTAGTTGTGGTTTGTCCAAACTCATCAATGTATCTTATCATGTCTGG
ATCCGCTGCATTAATGAATCGGCCAACGCGCGGGGAGAGGCGGTTTGCGTATTGGGCGCTCTTCCGCTTC
CTCGCTCACTGACTCGCTGCGCTCGGTCGTTCGGCTGCGGCGAGCGGTATCAGCTCACTCAAAGGCGGTA
ATACGGTTATCCACAGAATCAGGGGATAACGCAGGAAAGAACATGTGAGCAAAAGGCCAGCAAAAGGCCA
GGAACCGTAAAAAGGCCGCGTTGCTGGCGTTTTTCCATAGGCTCCGCCCCCCTGACGAGCATCACAAAAA
TCGACGCTCAAGTCAGAGGTGGCGAAACCCGACAGGACTATAAAGATACCAGGCGTTTCCCCCTGGAAGC
TCCCTCGTGCGCTCTCCTGTTCCGACCCTGCCGCTTACCGGATACCTGTCCGCCTTTCTCCCTTCGGGAA
GCGTGGCGCTTTCTCATAGCTCACGCTGTAGGTATCTCAGTTCGGTGTAGGTCGTTCGCTCCAAGCTGGG
CTGTGTGCACGAACCCCCCGTTCAGCCCGACCGCTGCGCCTTATCCGGTAACTATCGTCTTGAGTCCAAC
CCGGTAAGACACGACTTATCGCCACTGGCAGCAGCCACTGGTAACAGGATTAGCAGAGCGAGGTATGTAG
GCGGTGCTACAGAGTTCTTGAAGTGGTGGCCTAACTACGGCTACACTAGAAGAACAGTATTTGGTATCTG
CGCTCTGCTGAAGCCAGTTACCTTCGGAAAAAGAGTTGGTAGCTCTTGATCCGGCAAACAAACCACCGCT
GGTAGCGGTGGTTTTTTTGTTTGCAAGCAGCAGATTACGCGCAGAAAAAAAGGATCTCAAGAAGATCCTT
TGATCTTTTCTACGGGGTCTGACGCTCAGTGGAACGAAAACTCACGTTAAGGGATTTTGGTCATGAGATT
ATCAAAAAGGATCTTCACCTAGATCCTTTTAAATTAAAAATGAAGTTTTAAATCAATCTAAAGTATATAT
GAGTAAACTTGGTCTGACAGTTACCAATGCTTAATCAGTGAGGCACCTATCTCAGCGATCTGTCTATTTC
GTTCATCCATAGTTGCCTGACTCCCCGTCGTGTAGATAACTACGATACGGGAGGGCTTACCATCTGGCCC
CAGTGCTGCAATGATACCGCGAGACCCACGCTCACCGGCTCCAGATTTATCAGCAATAAACCAGCCAGCC
GGAAGGGCCGAGCGCAGAAGTGGTCCTGCAACTTTATCCGCCTCCATCCAGTCTATTAATTGTTGCCGGG
AAGCTAGAGTAAGTAGTTCGCCAGTTAATAGTTTGCGCAACGTTGTTGCCATTGCTACAGGCATCGTGGT
GTCACGCTCGTCGTTTGGTATGGCTTCATTCAGCTCCGGTTCCCAACGATCAAGGCGAGTTACATGATCC
CCCATGTTGTGCAAAAAAGCGGTTAGCTCCTTCGGTCCTCCGATCGTTGTCAGAAGTAAGTTGGCCGCAG
TGTTATCACTCATGGTTATGGCAGCACTGCATAATTCTCTTACTGTCATGCCATCCGTAAGATGCTTTTC
TGTGACTGGTGAGTACTCAACCAAGTCATTCTGAGAATAGTGTATGCGGCGACCGAGTTGCTCTTGCCCG
GCGTCAATACGGGATAATACCGCGCCACATAGCAGAACTTTAAAAGTGCTCATCATTGGAAAACGTTCTT
CGGGGCGAAAACTCTCAAGGATCTTACCGCTGTTGAGATCCAGTTCGATGTAACCCACTCGTGCACCCAA
CTGATCTTCAGCATCTTTTACTTTCACCAGCGTTTCTGGGTGAGCAAAAACAGGAAGGCAAAATGCCGCA
AAAAAGGGAATAAGGGCGACACGGAAATGTTGAATACTCATACTCTTCCTTTTTCAATATTATTGAAGCA
TTTATCAGGGTTATTGTCTCATGAGCGGATACATATTTGAATGTATTTAGAAAAATAAACAAATAGGGGT
TCCGCGCACATTTCCCCGAAAAGTGCCACCTGGGTCGACATTGATTATTGACTAGTTATTAATAGTAATC
AATTACGGGGTCATTAGTTCATAGCCCATATATGGAGTTCCGCGTTACATAACTTACGGTAAATGGCCCG
CCTGGCTGACCGCCCAACGACCCCCGCCCATTGACGTCAATAATGACGTATGTTCCCATAGTAACGCCAA
TAGGGACTTTCCATTGACGTCAATGGGTGGAGTATTTACGGTAAACTGCCCACTTGGCAGTACATCAAGT
GTATCATATGCCAAGTACGCCCCCTATTGACGTCAATGACGGTAAATGGCCCGCCTGGCATTATGCCCAG
TACATGACCTTATGGGACTTTCCTACTTGGCAGTACATCTACGTATTAGTCATCGCTATTACCATGGTCG
AGGTGAGCCCCACGTTCTGCTTCACTCTCCCCATCTCCCCCCCCTCCCCACCCCCAATTTTGTATTTATT
TATTTTTTAATTATTTTGTGCAGCGATGGGGGCGGGGGG
